Addgene plasmid #65000: pCaSpeR4 mito roGFP2-Grx1
Purpose: Expression of mitochondrial roGFP2-Grx1 under the alphaTub84B promoter
Depositing lab: Tobias Dick. Depositing organization: Deutsches Krebsforschungszentrum (DKFZ). Publication: In vivo mapping of hydrogen peroxide and oxidized glutathione reveals chemical and regional specificity of redox homeostasis. Albrecht SC, Barata AG, Grosshans J, Teleman AA, Dick TP. Cell Metab. 2011 Dec 7;14(6):819-29. doi: 10.1016/j.cmet.2011.10.010. Epub 2011 Nov 17. PubMed 22100409.
Backbone
  Vector backbone: pCaSpeR4
  Total vector size (bp): 11890
  Vector type: Insect Expression
Growth in bacteria
  Bacterial resistance: Ampicillin, 100 μg/mL
  Growth temperature: 37°C
  Growth strain: DH5alpha
  Copy number: Unknown
Gene/Insert
  Gene/Insert name: Glutaredoxin-1 (alt name: GLRX1_HUMAN)
  Species: H. sapiens (human)
  Mutation: mitochondrial targeting sequence
  Entrez Gene: GLRX (a.k.a. GRX, GRX1)
  Tag / fusion protein: roGFP2 (N terminal on insert)
Terms and licenses: Academic/Nonprofit Terms; Industry Terms: Not Available to Industry
Depositor comments: Sequence discrepancies found during QC should not affect function
How to cite: pCaSpeR4 mito roGFP2-Grx1 was a gift from Tobias Dick (Addgene plasmid # 65000 ; http://n2t.net/addgene:65000 ; RRID:Addgene_65000)
