[The description below was written by a language model from this plasmid's Addgene catalogue record and pLannotate feature annotations shown in this document.]
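Description:
pCaSpeR4 mito roGFP2-Grx1 is an 11,890 bp Drosophila P-element transformation vector built on the pCaSpeR4 backbone and catalogued as an insect expression plasmid. It is propagated in E. coli through a ColE1/pUC-type origin and selected with ampicillin via the β-lactamase gene. Small remnants of pBR322 bom and rop are also annotated. The P element 5' and 3' ends flank the transgene region and, when transposase is supplied, allow it to integrate into the fly germline. The mini-white eye-colour gene lies between these ends and serves as the visible marker for identifying transformants.

The payload is a genetically encoded redox sensor. The mitochondrial presequence of human cytochrome c oxidase subunit VIII is followed by a GFP-derived coding sequence, which the annotation tool labels EGFP but the record identifies as the redox-sensitive variant roGFP2. This is fused at its C-terminus to human glutaredoxin-1 (GLRX), and the unit ends with an SV40 polyadenylation signal. Fusing Grx1 to roGFP2 couples the probe's disulfide state to the glutathione redox couple, so its fluorescence reports the glutathione redox potential, here within mitochondria.

According to the catalogue entry, expression is driven by the alphaTub84B promoter. This promoter is not explicitly annotated in the feature table. The region upstream of the insert instead carries fragment matches to the Drosophila Tailor gene, which may simply reflect genomic sequence included with the promoter fragment, though the record does not confirm this. The associated publication used such probes for in vivo mapping of oxidized glutathione and hydrogen peroxide. The depositor notes that sequence discrepancies found during quality control should not affect function.
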