Features (pLannotate 1.2.2; 17 found; start..end, strand, type, name):
      9..83      +  CDS            COX8 presequence: mitochondrial presequence of human cytochrome c oxidase subunit VIII (Rizutto et al., 1989)
    108..821     +  CDS            EGFP: the original enhanced GFP (Yang et al., 1996) mammalian codon-optimized
    924..1238    +  CDS            GLRX: GLRX1_HUMAN - Also known as GRX. Experimental evidence at protein level: Swiss-Prot protein existence level 1. Has a glutathione-disulfide oxidoreductase activity in the presence of NADPH and glutathione reductase. Reduces low molecular weight disulfides and proteins. From Homo sapiens (Human).
   1393..1474    +  polyA_signal   SV40 poly(A) signal: SV40 polyadenylation signal
   1538..1770    +  misc_feature   P element 3' end: P element 3' end
   1770..2272    +  gene           mini-white (fragment): white; This modified version of the white gene lacks part of the first intron.
   2271..2340    -  misc_feature   bom (fragment): basis of mobility region from pBR322
   2442..2477    -  CDS            rop (fragment): Rop protein, which maintains plasmids at low copy number; rop
   2572..2676    +  promoter       AmpR promoter: bla
   2677..3537    +  CDS            AmpR: β-lactamase; bla; confers resistance to ampicillin, carbenicillin, and related antibiotics
   3708..4296    +  rep_origin     ori: high-copy-number ColE1/pMB1/pBR322/pUC origin of replication
   4302..4530    +  CDS            mini-white (fragment): Drosophila white gene eye color pigment; white; This is a modified version of the white gene lacking part of the first intron.
   4531..5116    +  misc_feature   P element 5' end: No description available
   5127..9262    -  gene           mini-white: white; This modified version of the white gene lacks part of the first intron.
   9262..9279    +  misc_feature   MCS (fragment): pBluescript multiple cloning site
   9551..9982    -  CDS            Tailor (fragment): TUTT_DROME - Experimental evidence at protein level: Swiss-Prot protein existence level 1. Uridylyltransferase which mediates terminal uridylation of miRNAs, leading to their degradation. Has high specificity for splicing-derived miRNAs (mirtrons) and other miRNA substrates containing a 3'-G terminal nucleotide. Appears to be a major suppressor of mirtron biogenesis. From Drosophila melanogaster (Fruit fly).
  10039..10605   -  CDS            Tailor (fragment): TUTT_DROME - Experimental evidence at protein level: Swiss-Prot protein existence level 1. Uridylyltransferase which mediates terminal uridylation of miRNAs, leading to their degradation. Has high specificity for splicing-derived miRNAs (mirtrons) and other miRNA substrates containing a 3'-G terminal nucleotide. Appears to be a major suppressor of mirtron biogenesis. From Drosophila melanogaster (Fruit fly).
>Addgene plasmid #65000 | pCaSpeR4 mito roGFP2-Grx1 | depositor full sequence | sequence record 109870 | pCaSpeR4 mito roGFP2-Grx1 sequence 11890 bps
GCGGCCGCATGTCCGTCCTGACGCCGCTGCTGCTGCGGGGCTTGACAGGCTCGGCCCGGCGGCTCCCAGT
GCCGCGCGCCAAGATCCATTCGTTGCCGCCGGGATCCGTGAGCAAGGGCGAGGAGCTGTTCACCGGGGTG
GTGCCCATCCTGGTCGAGCTGGACGGCGACGTAAACGGCCACAAGTTCAGCGTGTCCGGCGAGGGCGAGG
GCGATGCCACCTACGGCAAGCTGACCCTGAAGTTCATCTCCACCACCGGCAAGCTGCCCGTGCCCTGGCC
CACCCTCGTGACCACCCTGACCTACGGCGTGCAGTGCTTCAGCCGCTACCCCGACCACATGAAGCAGCAC
GACTTCTTCAAGTCCGCCATGCCCGAAGGCTACGTCCAGGAGCGCACCATCTTCTTCAAGGACGACGGCA
ACTACAAGACCCGCGCCGAGGTGAAGTTCGAGGGCGACACCCTGGTGAACCGCATCGAGCTGAAGGGCAT
CGACTTCAAGGAGGACGGCAACATCCTGGGGCACAAGCTGGAGTACAACTACAACTGCCACAACGTCTAT
ATCATGGCCGACAAGCAGAAGAACGGCATCAAGGTGAACTTCAAGATCCGCCACAACATCGAGGACGGCA
GCGTGCAGCTCGCCGACCACTACCAGCAGAACACCCCCATCGGCGACGGCCCCGTGCTGCTGCCCGACAA
CCACTACCTGAGCACCTGCTCCGCCCTGAGCAAAGACCCCAACGAGAAGCGCGATCACATGGTCCTGCTG
GAGTTCGTGACCGCCGCCGGGATCACTCTCGGCATGGACGAGCTGTACAAGACTAGTGGTGGTTCAGGTG
GTGGTGGTTCAGGTGGTGGTGGTTCAGGTGGAGGAGGATCAGGAGGAGGAGGATCAGGAGGAGGAGGATC
AGGAGGAGAATTCGCTCAAGAGTTTGTGAACTGCAAAATCCAGCCTGGGAAGGTGGTTGTGTTCATCAAG
CCCACCTGCCCGTACTGCAGGAGGGCCCAAGAGATCCTCAGTCAATTGCCCATCAAACAAGGGCTTCTGG
AATTTGTCGATATCACAGCCACCAACCACACTAACGAGATTCAAGATTATTTGCAACAGCTCACGGGAGC
AAGAACGGTGCCTCGAGTCTTTATTGGTAAAGATTGTATAGGCGGATGCAGTGATCTAGTCTCTTTGCAA
CAGAGTGGGGAACTGCTGACGCGGCTAAAGCAGATTGGAGCTCTGCAGTCTAGAGTCGACCTCGAACGTT
AACGTTAACGTAACGTTAACTCGAGCTAGATCATAATCAGCCATACCACATTTGTAAAGGTTTTACCGCG
AGAAAAAACCTCCCACACCTCCCCCTGAACCTGAAACATAACTTGTCTGCGTTGTTGTTGTTAACTTGTT
TATTGCAGCTTATAATGGTTACAAATAAAGCAATAGCATCACAAATTTCACAAATAAAGCATTTTTTTCA
CTGCATTCTAGTTGTGGTTTGTCCAAACTCATCAATGTATGTCGAGGTCGACCTGCAGCCCAAGCTTTGC
GTACTCGCAAATTATTAAAAATAAAACTTTAAAAATAATTTCGTCTAATTAATATTATGAGTTAATTCAA
ACCCCACGGACATGCTAAGGGTTAATCAACAATCATATCGCTGTCTCACTCAGACTCAATACGACACTCA
GAATACTATTCCTTTCACTCGCACTTATTGCAAGCATACGTTAAGTGGATGTCTCTTGCCGACGGGACCA
CCTTATGTTATTTCATCATGGTCTGGCCATTCTCATCGTGAGCTTCCGGGTGCTCGCATATCTGGCTCTA
AGACTTCGGGCCCGACGCAAGGAGTAGCCGACATATATCCGAAATAACTGCTTGTTTTTTTTTTTACCAT
TATTACCATCGTGTTTACTGTTTATTGCCCCCTCAAAAAGCTAATGTAATTATATTTGTGCCAATAAAAA
CAAGATATGACCTATAGAATACAAGTATTTCCCCTTCGAACATCCCCACAAGTAGACTTTGGATTTGTCT
TCTAACCAAAAGACTTACACACCTGCATACCTTACATCAAAAACTCGTTTATCGCTACATAAAACACCGG
GATATATTTTTTATATACATACTTTTCAAATCGCGCGCCCTCTTCATAATTCACCTCCACCACACCACGT
TTCGTAGTTGCTCTTTCGCTGTCTCCCACCCGCTCTCCGCAACACATTCACCTTTTGTTCGACGACCTTG
GAGCGACTGTCGTTAGTTCCGCGCGATTCGGTGCGGTATTTCACACCGCATATGGTGCACTCTCAGTACA
ATCTGCTCTGATGCCGCATAGTTAAGCCAGCCCCGACACCCGCCAACACCCGCTGACGCGCCCTGACGGG
CTTGTCTGCTCCCGGCATCCGCTTACAGACAAGCTGTGACCGTCTCCGGGAGCTGCATGTGTCAGAGGTT
TTCACCGTCATCACCGAAACGCGCGAGACGAAAGGGCCTCGTGATACGCCTATTTTTATAGGTTAATGTC
ATGATAATAATGGTTTCTTAGACGTCAGGTGGCACTTTTCGGGGAAATGTGCGCGGAACCCCTATTTGTT
TATTTTTCTAAATACATTCAAATATGTATCCGCTCATGAGACAATAACCCTGATAAATGCTTCAATAATA
TTGAAAAAGGAAGAGTATGAGTATTCAACATTTCCGTGTCGCCCTTATTCCCTTTTTTGCGGCATTTTGC
CTTCCTGTTTTTGCTCACCCAGAAACGCTGGTGAAAGTAAAAGATGCTGAAGATCAGTTGGGTGCACGAG
TGGGTTACATCGAACTGGATCTCAACAGCGGTAAGATCCTTGAGAGTTTTCGCCCCGAAGAACGTTTTCC
AATGATGAGCACTTTTAAAGTTCTGCTATGTGGCGCGGTATTATCCCGTATTGACGCCGGGCAAGAGCAA
CTCGGTCGCCGCATACACTATTCTCAGAATGACTTGGTTGAGTACTCACCAGTCACAGAAAAGCATCTTA
CGGATGGCATGACAGTAAGAGAATTATGCAGTGCTGCCATAACCATGAGTGATAACACTGCGGCCAACTT
ACTTCTGACAACGATCGGAGGACCGAAGGAGCTAACCGCTTTTTTGCACAACATGGGGGATCATGTAACT
CGCCTTGATCGTTGGGAACCGGAGCTGAATGAAGCCATACCAAACGACGAGCGTGACACCACGATGCCTG
TAGCAATGGCAACAACGTTGCGCAAACTATTAACTGGCGAACTACTTACTCTAGCTTCCCGGCAACAATT
AATAGACTGGATGGAGGCGGATAAAGTTGCAGGACCACTTCTGCGCTCGGCCCTTCCGGCTGGCTGGTTT
ATTGCTGATAAATCTGGAGCCGGTGAGCGTGGGTCTCGCGGTATCATTGCAGCACTGGGGCCAGATGGTA
AGCCCTCCCGTATCGTAGTTATCTACACGACGGGGAGTCAGGCAACTATGGATGAACGAAATAGACAGAT
CGCTGAGATAGGTGCCTCACTGATTAAGCATTGGTAACTGTCAGACCAAGTTTACTCATATATACTTTAG
ATTGATTTAAAACTTCATTTTTAATTTAAAAGGATCTAGGTGAAGATCCTTTTTGATAATCTCATGACCA
AAATCCCTTAACGTGAGTTTTCGTTCCACTGAGCGTCAGACCCCGTAGAAAAGATCAAAGGATCTTCTTG
AGATCCTTTTTTTCTGCGCGTAATCTGCTGCTTGCAAACAAAAAAACCACCGCTACCAGCGGTGGTTTGT
TTGCCGGATCAAGAGCTACCAACTCTTTTTCCGAAGGTAACTGGCTTCAGCAGAGCGCAGATACCAAATA
CTGTCCTTCTAGTGTAGCCGTAGTTAGGCCACCACTTCAAGAACTCTGTAGCACCGCCTACATACCTCGC
TCTGCTAATCCTGTTACCAGTGGCTGCTGCCAGTGGCGATAAGTCGTGTCTTACCGGGTTGGACTCAAGA
CGATAGTTACCGGATAAGGCGCAGCGGTCGGGCTGAACGGGGGGTTCGTGCACACAGCCCAGCTTGGAGC
GAACGACCTACACCGAACTGAGATACCTACAGCGTGAGCATTGAGAAAGCGCCACGCTTCCCGAAGGGAG
AAAGGCGGACAGGTATCCGGTAAGCGGCAGGGTCGGAACAGGAGAGCGCACGAGGGAGCTTCCAGGGGGA
AACGCCTGGTATCTTTATAGTCCTGTCGGGTTTCGCCACCTCTGACTTGAGCGTCGATTTTTGTGATGCT
CGTCAGGGGGGCGGAGCCTATGGAAAAACGCCTTCTTCTTGAACTCGGGCTCGGTGCCAGTATACCTCAA
ATGGTTGTCGTACCTCTCATGGTTCCGTTACGCCAACGAGGGTCTGCTGATTAACCAATGGGCGGACGTG
GAGCCGGGCGAAATTAGCTGCACATCGTCGAACACCACGTGCCCCAGTTCGGGCAAGGTCATCCTGGAGA
CGCTTAACTTCTCCGCCGCCGATCTGCCGCTGGACTACGTGGGTCTGGCCCATGATGAAATAACATAAGG
TGGTCCCGTCGATAGCCGAAGCTTACCGAAGTATACACTTAAATTCAGTGCACGTTTGCTTGTTGAGAGG
AAAGGTTGTGTGCGGACGAATTTTTTTTTGAAAACATTAACCCTTACGTGGAATAAAAAAAAATGAAATA
TTGCAAATTTTGCTGCAAAGCTGTGACTGGAGTAAAATTAATTCACGTGCCGAAGTGTGCTATTAAGAGA
AAATTGTGGGAGCAGAGCCTTGGGTGCAGCCTTGGTGAAAACTCCCAAATTTGTGATACCCACTTTAAAG
ATTCGCAGTGGAAGGCTGCACCTGCAAAAGGTCAGACATTTAAAAGGAGGCGACTCAACGCAGATGCCGT
ACCTAGTAAAGTGATAGAGCCTGAACCAGAAAAGATAAAAGAAGGCTATACCAGTGGGAGTACACAAACA
GAGTAAGTTTGAATAGTAAAAAAAATCATTTATGTAAACAATAACGTGACTGTGCGTTAGGTCCTGTTCA
TTGTTTAATGAAAATAAGAGCTTGAGGGAAAAAATTCGTACTTTGGAGTACGAAATGCGTCGTTTAGAGC
AGCAGCCGAATTAATTCTAGTTCCAGTGAAATCCAAGCATTTTCTAAATTAAATGTATTCTTATTATTAT
AGTTGTTATTTTTGATATATATAAACAACACTATTATGCCCACCATTTTTTTGAGATGCATCTACACAAG
GAACAAACACTGGATGTCACTTTCAGTTCAAATTGTAACGCTAATCACTCCGAACAGGTCACAAAAAATT
ACCTTAAAAAGTCATAATATTAAATTAGAATAAATATAGCTGTGAGGGAAATATATACAAATATATTGGA
GCAAATAAATTGTACATACAAATATTTATTACTAATTTCTATTGAGACGAAATGAACCACTCGGAACCAT
TTGAGCGAACCGAATCGCGCGGAACTAACGACAGTCGCTCCAAGGTCGTCGAACAAAAGGTGAATGTGTT
GCGGAGAGCGGGTGGGAGACAGCGAAAGAGCAACTACGAAACGTGGTGTGGTGGAGGTGAATTATGAAGA
GGGCGCGCGATTTGAAAAGTATGTATATAAAAAATATATCCCGGTGTTTTATGTAGCGATAAACGAGTTT
TTGATGTAAGGTATGCAGGTGTGTAAGTCTTTTGGTTAGAAGACAAATCCAAAGTCTACTTGTGGGGATG
TTCGAAGGGGAAATACTTGTATTCTATAGGTCATATCTTGTTTTTATTGGCACAAATATAATTACATTAG
CTTTTTGAGGGGGCAATAAACAGTAAACACGATGGTAATAATGGTAAAAAAAAAAACAAGCAGTTATTTC
GGATATATGTCGGCTACTCCTTGCGTCGGGCCCGAAGTCTTAGAGCCAGATATGCGAGCACCCGGAAGCT
CACGATGAGAATGGCCAGACCCACGTAGTCCAGCGGCAGATCGGCGGCGGAGAAGTTAAGCGTCTCCAGG
ATGACCTTGCCCGAACTGGGGCACGTGGTGTTCGACGATGTGCAGCTAATTTCGCCCGGCTCCACGTCCG
CCCATTGGTTAATCAGCAGACCCTCGTTGGCGTAACGGAACCATGAGAGGTACGACAACCATTTGAGGTA
TACTGGCACCGAGCCCGAGTTCAAGAAGAAGCCGCCAAAGAGCAGGAATGGTATGATAACCGGCGGACCC
ACAGACAGCGCCATCGAGGTCGAGGAGCTGGCGCAGGATATTAGATATCCGAAGGACGTTGACACATTGG
CCACCAGAGTGACCAGCGCCAGGCAGTTGAAGAAGTGCAGCACTCCGGCCCGCAGTCCGATCATCGGATA
GGCAATCGCCGTGAAGACCAGTGGCACTGTGAGAAAAAGCGGTAATTCGGCAATCGTTTTGCCCAGAAAG
TATGTGTCACAGCGATAAAGTCGACTTCGGGCCTCCCTCATAAAAACTGGCAGCTCTGAGGTGAACACCT
AAATCGAATCGATTCATTAGAAAGTTAGTAAATTATTAATATGCAAATGTATTCTAAACAAGACTTACAT
TTATCGTGGCAAAGACGTTTTGAAAGGTCATGTTGGTCAGGAAGAGGAAGATGGCTCCGTTGATATTCAT
CACGCCCACTTGCGTGAGTTGTTGGCCCAAAAAGATGAGGCCAATCAAGATGGCAACCATCTGCAAATTA
AAATGTTACTCGCATCTCATTAATATTCATATCTTCAACATGTTCGCGAGTTAAATGAAATTTATTTATT
TTCTGCAAAACTATAAACTATACATCTCATTGAAAAAAACTAAGAAGGGTGTGGAATCAGGCAATTCTAA
CTAAAATCTAGCGAATTTGTTTCCAAGAATTGTAAGCGTTATATCATTTGTTTCCACTGGAACCACTCAC
CGTTGTCTGAATAAGTCGCACTTTTACGAGGAGTGGTTCCTTGAGCACCGACAGCCAGGATCGCCACAGG
ACCGCCCGGAACTGCATGAACCAGGTGGCCTTGTAGGTGTACCCATTCTCCGGCTGCTCCAGTGGCTTCT
CCAAATTTTTGGTGGCCAACAACTGCTCCATATCCCGGGCTACTTTGCTAATAGCAAAATTGTCGCCATA
TCTTGGCGATCCGATCACGGGACTCGATCTCCCGTCCGGGCACAACGGCCAACACCTGTACGTAAAAGTC
CGCCGGATTGTAGTTGGTAGGACACTGGGCACCCACGCTGGATAGGAGTTGAGATGTAATGTAATGCTAG
ATACCCTTAATAAACACATCGAACTCACTAGGAAAAGAAGTCGACGGCTTCGCTGGGAGTGCCCAAGAAA
GCTACCCTGCCCTCGGCCATCAGAAGGATCTTGTCAAAGAGCTCAAACAGCTCGGAAGACGGCTGATGAA
TGGTCAGGATGACGGTCTTGCCCTTCTGCGACAGCTTCTTCAGCACCTGGACGACGCTGTGGGCGGTAAA
TGAGTCCAGTCCGGAGGTGGGCTCATCGCAGATCAGAAGCGGCGGATCGGTTAGTGCCTCGGAGGCGAAT
GCCAGACGCTTCCTTTCTCCGCCGGACAGACCTTTCACCCTGCCGGGCACACCGATGATCGTGTGCTGAC
ATTTGCTGAGCGAAAGCTCCTGGATCACCTGATCCACGCGGGCCACTCGCTGCCGATAGGTCAGATGTCG
TGGCATCCGCACCATGGCCTGGAAAATCAGGTGTTCCCTGGCCGTTAGGGAGCCGATAAAGAGGTCATCC
TGCTGGACATAGGCGCACCTGGCCTGCATCTCCTTGGCGTCCACAGGTTGGCCATTGAGCAGTCGCATCC
CGGATGGCGATACTTGGATGCCCTGCGGCGATCGAAAGGCAAGGGCATTCAGCAGGGTCGTCTTTCCGGC
ACCGGAACTGCCCATCACGGCCAAAAGTTCGCCCGGATAGGCCACGCCGCAAACTGAGTTTCAAATTGGT
AATTGGACCCTTTATTAAGATTTCACACAGATCAGCCGACTGCGAATAGAAACTCACCGTTCTTGAGCAA
ATGTTTCCTGGGCGCCGGTATGTGTCGCTCGTTGCAGAATAGTCCGCGTGTCCGGTTGACCAGCTGCCGC
CATCCGGAGCCCGGCTGATTGACCGCCCCAAAGATGTCCATATTGTGCCAGGCATAGGTGAGGTTCTCGG
CTAGTTGGCCGCTCCCTGAACCGGAGTCCTCCGGCGGACTGGGTGGCAGGAGCGTGCCGTAGTTTTTGGC
CTGCCCGAAGCCCTGGTTAATGCAGCTCTGCGAAGCGTCCGCTGTCACCCTGCAATGATAGGGGATCTCA
AATATCAACTACAAGCGTTATGCTCATCTAACCCCGAACAAAACGAAGTATCCTACGAAGTAGGTTTATA
CTTTTATTTATTTTTTGTGCATCTAGGATCAGCTTAAAATATCTGGTTGTTATATTTTTTGTAAAAAAGA
ATGTAGTCGAAAATGAATGCCTTTAGATGTCTTGATCATGATATGATCTTAAAAATTGTCTTATATAGCG
AGCACAGCTACCAGAATAATCTGTTTCGTGTCACTATTTGTTTGTGCGATTGCGGTTTGGGATTTTTGTG
GGTCGCAGTTCTCACGCCGCAGACAATTTGATGTTGCAATCGCAGTTCCTATAGATCAAGTGAACTTAAG
ATGTATGCACATGTACTACTCACATTGTTCAGATGCTCGGCAGATGGGTGTTTGCTGCCTCCGCGAATTA
ATAGCTCCTGATCCTCTTGGCCCATTGCCGGGATTTTTCACACTTTCCCCTGCTTACCCACCCAAAACCA
ATCACCACCCCAATCACTCAAAAAACAAACAAAAATAAGAAGCGAGAGGAGTTTTGGCACAGCACTTTGT
GTTTAATTGATGGCGTAAACCGCTTGGAGCTTCGTCACGAAACCGCTGACAAAGTGCAACTGAAGGCGGA
CATTGACGCTAGGTAACGCTACAAACGGTGGCGAAAGAGATAGCGGACGCAGCGGCGAAAGAGACGGCGA
TATTTCTGTGGACAGAGAAGGAGGCAAACAGCGCTGACTTTGAGTGGAATGTCATTTTGAGTGAGAGGTA
ATCGAAAGAACCTGGTACTTCAAATACCCTTGGATCGAAGTAAATTTAAAACTGATCAGATAAGTTCAAT
GATATCCAGTGCAGTAAAAAATAAAAAAAAAATATGTTTTTTTAAATCTACATTCTCCAAAAAAGGGTTT
TATTAACTTACATACATACTAGAATTCGATATCAAGCTTGCACAGGTCCTGTTCGATAACGTCGTACTCG
GGAATCACCTTTAACTTGTCCGCTATTGGGTATTTGTCCTTAAACACATTCGTAATCTCTCCCACAATCA
TTGCCCTGGCCTCTGCAATGTAAAAAGTATTTATAAAATATCGCTGGCTCTAAAGAAAACATATTAATCA
AAGTATTGAGGCTTTATCAATCTAACATTTACAAGTAGTCAGACCACAATTTTTAGACTGCACTTCTGCG
TAAGTAAATGAAATGAAATGGTGACCTACTCTTGGGTAGCCGTACTGTTATATGCTGACGAGCCTTCACC
TGGGCCTGCTTTTTCTCCTGTTTCGTCTGATGCGTCGGATGCGGCTGGACTGGCTGATTGTTGGGATTGG
GTTTTGGATGCTGCTCCGAAAGGTGGGCCACAGCTTTTGCGATGGTGGTGCCCACTATGCGGTTGCTGCA
GGAACTACAGCTGAATGTTCGCTTTATTGTCTGCAGCTCCTGGGGCTGGACGAAGGCCACGCCCTCACCC
GGTGCGGCCATCTCCTGCGGCAAAACGTATGTGGGATTCCTGTCCAAGTAGCTCTCGATGCCCACCATAA
TGCGCTCCAGCAGGTTGGCCAGGTGCGGGTCTAGCTGCGGCGGATTCGTCGTCTGGTTCACTGAGTTTAG
GGTCTGCAGAAAGAAGTGTGCCTCCATGGTAAGCGGATTCATCTGCACGATCAGCGGGCTTTAGTCTAAA
AATTCGAATGATACAAACTCGTACTCACGTAAAGCAGTTTGTTTGGCATCATCTCGGCCATCGTCTTATT
CTTCTTCGTGGCCTTTGTTACCGGAGCGGCTATGTTGGGCGCGGTGGAGCCCGGAAGCTGAAAGGTTAAT
CGAATGCGTTAACTTTTCTGCAACTCGAAAGTTTGCCGCCTTTGTTCGACTGCCAATAACTGTTGATTCG
AAAATTCGAATCGAAGCGGTTGAATTTCGTAGGGTGGCCAACTACACCAAAGTTCGCCGGCGGTGTATGC
ATGTGAGTGTGAGTGTGACAGTGGGTGTACGTGTGCTTTAAGCGACACAATCGCACCGCGATGTACATAT
TTTTGTAGAAATGTGTGTGCATTTTTCGTCCGGATCACGGCTCCATAAAATAAATCATATCACAGGGCTC
AGGGATTTGTGAGTAGAAGTTCCCGCCACTTAAACGTCACTTGTGAAATCGCCATCGACGGTCAACTTTT
ACTCACACTGGTCTTCCGCGGACGGACCGTCTCAAAGTACTGCCTTTCTGCGTTGGAAAACATCGCCTTT
TTCGTCCAAAAGGAGTCCCCAGGTTCGATCCGCATGGCGTTGTGCGTGCGTGCCTTTCTTTTCAAATGAT
TACGGCTATTAACTTGGGGGCGTTAAGTTGGAAACACGTAAATTGCAGACTGCGATTAGAGTGACCATGA
GTAGGAGTTCAAAATCTCCTGACATCATTTTCTTAAAACCTGCTTTGTTTTTTACATTTCTATTTAATAT
AACTCCTATTTGAATAAAAAAACAAAACAAGTTTAGATGTTAAGATATTAACTACATCCTTTGCTCCAAA
GGGAGAGGGGAAGTTATGGAGTTAATTAATTTGCTGTTGGAAATCAATATGGAGTCAGAAATATAATGAT
TTACTAAACCTTATTGAATCGGTAACGATGCGAATTTATATTAAAATAGCTTTTATGAAACATTCAACAA
AAATATTATTAATGTTGGCCCACTTTAGCAACCGGTTAGGTCTACCGGTTGGGCAAGCAAAGATTCACGC
CCTGGTTCGAGTCCCAACTAGTCCTGCAAAATACCGCAGCAAGTTTTAGAGAGACCAAGTGCCATTACCT
CTCCCACTTCAGTTATCGGTTATGCGGCGTTTAAGTCGACAGCTTGCCGTCTCTAGCTCCGGTGCCTATA
TAAAGCAGCCCGCTTTCCACATTTCATATTCGTTTTACGTTTGTCAAGCCTCATAGCCGGCAGTTCGAAC
GTATACGCTCTCTGAGTCAGACCTCGAAATCGTAGCTCTACACAATTCTGTGAATTTTCCTTGTCGCGTG
TGAAACACTTCCAATAAAAACTCCTGCAGGTGAGTACTTTAAAAAAAAATCTAGTGAAATAATGCTGAAA
AGAAATTTGTGTGGGCAAAATTCAATGGGCAAAAACGCGATGCGGCTTTTTCTCAAAATGGCGGCCGGCC
TGCGTTTTTTCCTCAAAAGTGATGACGTCATGCCTGTTTTTTTTTTTTGTTCGCAATGAGGAATGGCTCT
TAAAATCTACTAGATAAAAAAAATATTCATTATTTCTATGCTGCTGGAACGCTTCATTAATCTTAAAAAT
TCTAAATTCGGTTACCATGATACTTCGACGCATAACTGTAGATTTTGGATAGAATTAAAGAGAAAATGGC
GAGAGAGTAAAATTCCGGCGTCGGCAAAGTAGAGCAAAAAAATCAGTATACCATTTAGCTACCTCTCTCA
CTCGCACGCAGTGCCGGCTCAAGTTGGGCGCGGCTCTGCAATTATCGATTTTCTTGGGGTGTGTAACTAA
TCATCCGTTTTCCCTTCCTCCTCATCCACAGCGTGAAGGTACCCGCCCGGGATCAGATCC
