>Addgene plasmid #65000 | pCaSpeR4 mito roGFP2-Grx1 | addgene partial sequence | sequence record 116084 | SV40pA-R 5'-GAAATTTGTGATGCTATTGC-3'
GTTAACAACAACAATTGCATTCATTTTATGTTTCAGGTTCAGGGGGAGGTGTGGGAGGTTTTTTAAAGCA
AGTAAAACCTCTACAAATGTGGTATGGCTGATTATGATCTAGCTCGAGTTAACGTTACGTTAACGTTAAC
GTTCGAGGTCGACTCTAGACTGCAGAGCTCCAATCTGCTTTAGCCGCGTCAGCAGTTCCCCACTCTGTTG
CAAAGAGACTAGATCACTGCATCCGCCTATACAATCTTTACCAATAAAGACTCGAGGCACCGTTCTTGCT
CCCGTGAGCTGTTGCAAATAATCTTGAATCTCGTTAGTGTGGTTGGTGGCTGTGATATCGACAAATTCCA
GAAGCCCTTGTTTGATGGGCAATTGACTGAGGATCTCTTGGGCCCTCCTGCAGTACGGGCAGGTGGGCTT
GATGAACACAACCACCTTCCCAGGCTGGATTTTGCAGTTCACAAACTCTTGAGCGAATTCTCCTCCTGAT
CCTCCTCCTCCTGATCCTCCTCCTCCTGATCCTCCTCCACCTGAACCACCACCACCTGAACCACCACCAC
CTGAACCACCACTAGTCTTGTACAGCTCGTCCATGCCGAGAGTGATCCCGGCGGCGGTCACGAACTCCAG
CAGGACCATGTGATCGCGCTTCTCG
