>Addgene plasmid #65000 | pCaSpeR4 mito roGFP2-Grx1 | addgene partial sequence | sequence record 117249 | pCasper-F 5'-gggttttattaacttacat-3'
TGTTCGATAACGTCGTACTCGGGAATCACCTTTAACTTGTCCGCTATTGGGTATTTGTCCTTAAACACAT
TCGTAATCTCTCCCACAATCATTGCCCTGGCCTCTGCAATGTAAAAAGTATTTATAAAATATCGCTGGCT
CTAAAGGAAACATATTAATCAAAGTATTGAGGCTTTATCAATCTAACATTTACAAGTAGTCAGACCACAA
TTTTTAGACTGCACTTCTGCGTAAGTAAATGAAATGAAATGGTGACCTACTCTTGGGTAGCCGTACTGTT
ATATGCTGACGAGCCTTCACCTGGGCCTGCTTTTTCTCCTGTTTCGTCTGATGCGTCGGATGCGGCTGGA
CTGGCTGATTGTTGGGATTGGGTTTTGGATGCTGCTCCGAAAGGTGGGCCACAGCTTTTGCGATGGTGGT
GCCCACTATGCGGTTGCTGCAGGAACTACAGCTGAATGTTCGCTTTATTGTCTGCAGCTCCTGGGGCTGG
ACGAAGGCCACGCCCTCACCCGGTGCGGCCATCTCCTGCGGCAAAACGTATGTGGGATTCCTGTCCAAGT
AGCTCTCGATGCCCACCATAATGCGCTCCAGCAGGTTGGCCAGGTGCGGGTCTAGCTGCGGCGGATTCGT
CGTCTGGTTCACTGAGTTTAGGGTCTGCAGAAAGAAGTGTGCCTCCATGGTAAGCGGATTCATCTGCACG
ATCAGCGGGCTTTAGTCTAAAAATTCGAATGATACAAACTCGTACTCACGT
